>Addgene plasmid #133779 | pKT-mIDH1(R132H)-Myc-FLAG-IRES-Kat | addgene full sequence | sequence record 261114 | Addgene NGS Result
GAGTCAATGGGAAAAACCCATTGGAGCCAAGTACACTGACTCAATAGGGACTTTCCATTGGGTTTTGCCC
AGTACATAAGGTCAATAGGGGGTGAGTCAACAGGAAAGTCCCATTGGAGCCAAGTACATTGAGTCAATAG
GGACTTTCCAATGGGTTTTGCCCAGTACATAAGGTCAATGGGAGGTAAGCCAATGGGTTTTTCCCATTAC
TGACATGTATACTGAGTCATTAGGGACTTTCCAATGGGTTTTGCCCAGTACATAAGGTCAATAGGGGTGA
ATCAACAGGAAAGTCCCATTGGAGCCAAGTACACTGAGTCAATAGGGACTTTCCATTGGGTTTTGCCCAG
TACAAAAGGTCAATAGGGGGTGAGTCAATGGGTTTTTCCCATTATTGGCACATACATAAGGTCAATAGGG
GTGACTAGTGGAGAAGAGCATGCTTGAGGGCTGAGTGCCCCTCAGTGGGCAGAGAGCACATGGCCCACAG
TCCCTGAGAAGTTGGGGGGAGGGGTGGGCAATTGAACTGGTGCCTAGAGAAGGTGGGGCTTGGGTAAACT
GGGAAAGTGATGTGGTGTACTGGCTCCACCTTTTTCCCCAGGGTGGGGGAGAACCATATATAAGTGCAGT
AGTCTCTGTGAACATTCAAGCTTCTGCCTTCTCCCTCCTGTGAGTTTGGTAAGTCACTGACTGTCTATGC
CTGGGAAAGGGTGGGCAGGAGATGGGGCAGTGCAGGAAAAGTGGCACTATGAACCCTGCAGCCCTAGGAA
TGCATCTAGCGCTACCGGACTCAGATCTCGAGCTCAAGCTTCGAATTCGTCGACTGGATCCGGTACCGAG
GAGATCTGCCGCCGCGATCGCCATGTCCAAAAAAATCAGTGGCGGTTCTGTGGTAGAGATGCAAGGAGAT
GAAATGACACGAATCATTTGGGAATTGATTAAAGAGAAACTCATTTTTCCCTACGTGGAATTGGATCTAC
ATAGCTATGATTTAGGCATAGAGAATCGTGATGCCACCAACGACCAAGTCACCAAGGATGCTGCAGAAGC
TATAAAGAAGCATAATGTTGGCGTCAAATGTGCCACTATCACTCCTGATGAGAAGAGGGTTGAGGAGTTC
AAGTTGAAACAAATGTGGAAATCACCAAATGGCACCATACGAAATATTCTGGGTGGCACGGTCTTCAGAG
AAGCCATTATCTGCAAAAATATCCCCCGGCTTGTGAGTGGATGGGTAAAACCTATCATCATAGGTCATCA
TGCTTATGGGGATCAATACAGAGCAACTGATTTTGTTGTTCCTGGGCCTGGAAAAGTAGAGATAACCTAC
ACACCAAGTGACGGAACCCAAAAGGTGACATACCTGGTACATAACTTTGAAGAAGGTGGTGGTGTTGCCA
TGGGGATGTATAATCAAGATAAGTCAATTGAAGATTTTGCACACAGTTCCTTCCAAATGGCTCTGTCTAA
GGGTTGGCCTTTGTATCTGAGCACCAAAAACACTATTCTGAAGAAATATGATGGGCGTTTTAAAGACATC
TTTCAGGAGATATATGACAAGCAGTACAAGTCCCAGTTTGAAGCTCAAAAGATCTGGTATGAGCATAGGC
TCATCGACGACATGGTGGCCCAAGCTATGAAATCAGAGGGAGGCTTCATCTGGGCCTGTAAAAACTATGA
TGGTGACGTGCAGTCGGACTCTGTGGCCCAAGGGTATGGCTCTCTCGGCATGATGACCAGCGTGCTGGTT
TGTCCAGATGGCAAGACAGTAGAAGCAGAGTCTGCCCACGGGACTGTAACCCGTCACTACCGCATGTACC
AGAAAGGACAGGAGACGTCCACCAATCCCATTGCTTCCATTTTTGCCTGGACCAGAGGGTTAGCCCACAG
AGCAAAGCTTGATAACAATAAAGAGCTTGCCTTCTTTGCAAATGCTTTGGAAGAAGTCTCTATTGAGACA
ATTGAGGCTGGCTTCATGACCAAGGACTTGGCTGCTTGCATTAAAGGTTTACCCAATGTGCAACGTTCTG
ACTACTTGAATACATTTGAGTTCATGGATAAACTTGGAGAAAACTTGAAGATCAAACTAGCTCAGGCCAA
ACTTACGCGTACGCGGCCGCTCGAGCAGAAACTCATCTCAGAAGAGGATCTGGCAGCAAATGATATCCTG
GATTACAAGGATGACGACGATAAGGTTTAAACGGCCGGCCGCGGTCATAGCTGTTTCCTGAACAGATCCC
CCGCTCGAGGCCCCTCTCCCTCCCCCCCCCCTAACGTTACTGGCCGAAGCCGCTTGGAATAAGGCCGGTG
TGCGTTTGTCTATATGTTATTTTCCACCATATTGCCGTCTTTTGGCAATGTGAGGGCCCGGAAACCTGGC
CCTGTCTTCTTGACGAGCATTCCTAGGGGTCTTTCCCCTCTCGCCAAAGGAATGCAAGGTCTGTTGAATG
TCGTGAAGGAAGCAGTTCCTCTGGAAGCTTCTTGAAGACAAACAACGTCTGTAGCGACCCTTTGCAGGCA
GCGGAACCCCCCACCTGGCGACAGGTGCCTCTGCGGCCAAAAGCCACGTGTATAAGATACACCTGCAAAG
GCGGCACAACCCCAGTGCCACGTTGTGAGTTGGATAGTTGTGGAAAGAGTCAAATGGCTCACCTCAAGCG
TATTCAACAAGGGGCTGAAGGATGCCCAGAAGGTACCCCATTGTATGGGATCTGATCTGGGGCCTCGGTG
CACATGCTTTACATGTGTTTAGTCGAGGTTAAAAAACGTCTAGGCCCCCCGAACCACGGGGACGTGGTTT
TCCTTTGAAAAACACGATGATAATATGGTGGGTGAGGATAGCGTGCTGATCACCGAGAACATGCACATGA
AACTGTACATGGAGGGCACCGTGAACGACCACCACTTCAAGTGCACATCCGAGGGCGAAGGCAAGCCCTA
CGAGGGCACCCAGACCATGAAGATCAAGGTGGTCGAGGGCGGCCCTCTCCCCTTCGCCTTCGACATCCTG
GCTACCAGCTTCATGTACGGCAGCAAAACCTTTATCAACCACACCCAGGGCATCCCCGACTTCTTTAAGC
AGTCCTTCCCTGAGGGCTTCACATGGGAGAGGATCACCACATACGAAGACGGGGGCGTGCTGACCGCTAC
CCAGGACACCAGCCTCCAGAACGGCTGCCTCATCTACAACGTCAAGATCAACGGGGTGAACTTCCCATCC
AACGGCCCTGTGATGCAGAAGAAAACACTCGGCTGGGAGGCCAGCACCGAGATGCTGTACCCCGCTGACA
GCGGCCTGAGAGGCCATAGCCAGATGGCCCTGAAGCTCGTGGGCGGGGGCTACCTGCACTGCTCCCTCAA
GACCACATACAGATCCAAGAAACCCGCTAAGAACCTCAAGATGCCCGGCTTCTACTTCGTGGACAGGAGA
CTGGAAAGAATCAAGGAGGCCGACAAAGAGACCTACGTCGAGCAGCACGAGATGGCTGTGGCCAGGTACT
GCGACCTGCCTAGCAAACTGGGGCACAGCTCCGGACTCAGATAACGTACGTGCGCGCGAATGCATCCAGA
TCTAGGTACCAGGGCCCAGCTAGCTGGCCAGACATGATAAGATACATTGATGAGTTTGGACAAACCACAA
CTAGAATGCAGTGAAAAAAATGCTTTATTTGTGAAATTTGTGATGCTATTGCTTTATTTGTAACCATTAT
AAGCTGCAATAAACAAGTTAACAACAACAATTGCATTCATTTTATGTTTCAGGTTCAGGGGGAGGTGTGG
GAGGTTTTTTAAAGCAAGTAAAACCTCTACAAATGTGGTATGGAATTATCAATTAACCCTCACTAAAGGG
AGACCAAGTTAAACAATTTAAAGGCAATGCTACCAAATACTAATTGAGTGTATGTAAACTTCTGACCCAC
TGGGAATGTGATGAAAGAAATAAAAGCTGAAATGAATCATTCTCTCTACTATTATTCTGATATTTCACAT
TCTTAAAATAAAGTGGTGATCCTAACTGACCTAAGACAGGGAATTTTTACTAGGATTAAATGTCAGGAAT
TGTGAAAAAGTGAGTTTAAATGTATTTGGCTAAGGTGTATGTAAACTTCCGACTTCAACTGTATAGGGAT
CTGGTACCATTTAAATCTGTTCCGCTTCCTCGCTCACTGACTCGCTGCGCTCGGTCGTTCGGCTGCGGCG
AGCGGTATCAGCTCACTCAAAGGCGGTAATACGGTTATCCACAGAATCAGGGGATAACGCAGGAAAGAAC
ATGTGAGCAAAAGGCCAGCAAAAGGCCAGGAACCGTAAAAAGGCCGCGTTGCTGGCGTTTTTCCATAGGC
TCCGCCCCCCTGACGAGCATCACAAAAATCGACGCTCAAGTCAGAGGTGGCGAAACCCGACAGGACTATA
AAGATACCAGGCGTTTCCCCCTGGAAGCTCCCTCGTGCGCTCTCCTGTTCCGACCCTGCCGCTTACCGGA
TACCTGTCCGCCTTTCTCCCTTCGGGAACCGTGGCGCTTTCTCATAGCTCACGCTGTAGGTATCTCAGTT
CGGTGTAGGTCGTTCGCTCCAAGCTGGGCTGTGTGCACGAACCCCCCGTTCAGCCCGACCGCTGCGCCTT
ATCCGGTAACTATCGTCTTGAGTCCAACCCGGTAAGACACGACTTATCGCCACTGGCAGCAGCCACTGGT
AACAGGATTAGCAGAGCGAGGTATGTAGGCGGTGCTACAGAGTTCTTGAAGTGGTGGCCTAACTACGGCT
ACACTAGAAGAACAGTATTTGGTATCTGCGCTCTGCTGAAGCCAGTTACCTTCGGAAAAAGAGTTGGTAG
CTCTTGATCCGGCAAACAAACCACCGCTGGTAGCGGTGGTTTTTTTGTTTGCAAGCAGCAGATTACGCGC
AGAAAAAAAGGATCTCAAGAAGATCCTTTGATCTTTTCTACGGGGTCTGACGCTCAGTGGAACGAAAACT
CACGTTAAGGGATTTTGGTCATGAGATTATCAAAAAGGATCTTCACCTAGATCCTTTTTGCCAGTGTTAC
AACCAATTAACCAATTCTGATTAGAAAAACTCATCGAGCATCAAATGAAACTGCAATTTATTCATATCAG
GATTATCAATACCATATTTTTGAAAAAGCCGTTTCTGTAATGAAGGAGAAAACTCACCGAGGCAGTTCCA
TAGGATGGCAAGATCCTGGTATCGGTCTGCGATTCCGACTCGTCCAACATCAATACAACCTATTAATTTC
CCCTCGTCAAAAATAAGGTTATCAAGTGAGAAATCACCATGAGTGACGACTGAATCCGGTGAGAATGGCA
AAAGTTTATGCATTTCTTTCCAGACTTGTTCAACAGGCCAGCCATTACGCTCGTCATCAAAATCACTCGC
ATCAACCAAACCGTTATTCATTCGTGATTGCGCCTGAGCGAGACGAAATACGCGATCGCTGTTAAAAGGA
CAATTACAAACAGGAATCGAATGCAACCGGCGCAGGAACACTGCCAGCGCATCAACAATATTTTCACCTG
AATCAGGATATTCTTCTAATACCTGGAATGCTGTTTTTCCGGGGATCGCAGTGGTGAGTAACCATGCATC
ATCAGGAGTACGGATAAAATGCTTGATGGTCGGAAGAGGCATAAATTCCGTCAGCCAGTTTAGTCTGACC
ATCTCATCTGTAACATCATTGGCAACGCTACCTTTGCCATGTTTCAGAAACAACTCTGGCGCATCGGGCT
TCCCATACAAGCGATAGATTGTCGCACCTGATTGCCCGACATTATCGCGAGCCCATTTATACCCATATAA
ATCAGCATCCATGTTGGAATTTAATCGCGGCCTCGACGTTTCCCGTTGAATATGGCTCATAACACCCCTT
GTATTACTGTTTATGTAAGCAGACAGTTTTATTGTTCATGATGCAGCTGGATCCAGATCCCTATACAGTT
GAAGTCGGAAGTTTACATACACTTAAGTTGGAGTCATTAAAACTCGTTTTTCAACTACTCCACAAATTTC
TTGTTAACAAACAATAGTTTTGGCAAGTCAGTTAGGACATCTACTTTGTGCATGACACAAGTCATTTTTC
CAACAATTGTTTACAGACAGATTATTTCACTTATAATTCACTGTATCACAATTCCAGTGGGTCAGAAGTT
TACATACACTAAGTTGACTGTGCCTTTAAACAGCTTGGAAAATTCCAGAAAATGATGGTCTCCCTATAGT
GAGTCGTATTAGATCCCGGGATTACTAGTTTAAACCTAGGATGCATACCGGTCAAGCTAGCGATAATTCC
TGCAG
Features (pLannotate 1.2.2; 14 found; start..end, strand, type, name):
     17..100     +  promoter       mCMV promoter (fragment): mouse cytomegalovirus (CMV) immediate early promoter
    217..424     +  promoter       mCMV promoter (fragment): mouse cytomegalovirus (CMV) immediate early promoter
    776..818     +  misc_feature   MCS (fragment): multiple cloning site
    863..2104    +  CDS            IDH1: IDHC_HUMAN - Also known as PICD. Experimental evidence at protein level: Swiss-Prot protein existence level 1. From Homo sapiens (Human).
   2171..2195    +  CDS            3xFLAG (fragment): three tandem FLAG® epitope tags
   2251..2823    +  misc_feature   IRES: internal ribosome entry site (IRES) of the encephalomyocarditis virus (EMCV)
   2825..3530    +  CDS            TurboFP635 (fragment): far-red-shifted derivative of red fluorescent protein from Entacmaea quadricolor, also known as Katushka (Shcherbo et al., 2007) mammalian codon-optimized
   3608..3729    -  polyA_signal   SV40 poly(A) signal: SV40 polyadenylation signal
   3752..3823    -  CDS            large T antigen (fragment): large T antigen from SV40 (simian virus 40)
   3831..3849    +  promoter       T3 promoter: promoter for bacteriophage T3 RNA polymerase
   3854..3892    +  CDS            SB100X (fragment): hyperactive variant of the Sleeping Beauty transposase (Mátés et al., 2009)
   4330..4918    -  rep_origin     ori: high-copy-number ColE1/pMB1/pBR322/pUC origin of replication
   5061..5870    -  CDS            KanR: aminoglycoside phosphotransferase; aph(3')-Ia; confers resistance to kanamycin in bacteria or G418 (Geneticin®) in eukaryotes
   6223..6241    -  promoter       T7 promoter: promoter for bacteriophage T7 RNA polymerase
