[The description below was written by a language model from this plasmid's Addgene catalogue record and pLannotate feature annotations shown in this document.]
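Description:
pKT-mIDH1(R132H)-Myc-FLAG-IRES-Kat is a mammalian expression plasmid built on the pKT backbone and designed as a donor (transposon) vector for the Sleeping Beauty system. According to the catalogue entry, the expression cassette is flanked by inverted repeats, so that when Sleeping Beauty transposase is supplied from a separate source the cassette can be excised and integrated into the host genome for stable expression. The automated annotation does not label these repeats explicitly. It only flags a very short match to SB100X, which is far too small to encode a transposase and is probably a spurious or partial hit. In bacteria the roughly 6.3 kb plasmid replicates from a high-copy ColE1/pUC-type origin and is selected with kanamycin through an aph(3')-Ia gene. T3 and T7 phage promoters sit at the backbone junctions.

The payload is human isocitrate dehydrogenase 1 carrying the R132H substitution, with Myc and FLAG epitopes at its C terminus for detection or immunoprecipitation. Only a FLAG-like fragment is picked up in the feature table, immediately downstream of the IDH1 coding sequence. Upstream lie two fragments annotated as mouse cytomegalovirus immediate-early promoter, which presumably drive transcription, although the catalogue fields do not name the promoter. An EMCV IRES follows the tagged IDH1 and permits cap-independent translation of Katushka (TurboFP635), a far-red fluorescent protein, from the same bicistronic mRNA, so fluorescence marks cells expressing the mutant enzyme. An SV40 polyadenylation signal is annotated after the reporter, on the opposite strand. The construct suits stable, traceable expression of mutant IDH1 in mammalian cells by transposition.
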