Addgene plasmid #133779: pKT-mIDH1(R132H)-Myc-FLAG-IRES-Kat
Purpose: Expresses IDH1 with a R132H mutation and has Myc and FLAG tags. IDH1(R132H) also has a katushka fluorescent reporter. Construct has inverted repeats to be used in Sleeping Beauty transposon system.
Depositing lab: Maria Castro. Depositing organization: University of Michigan.
Backbone
  Vector backbone: pKT
  Backbone size w/o insert (bp): 4828
  Total vector size (bp): 6307
  Vector type: Mammalian Expression
Growth in bacteria
  Bacterial resistance: Kanamycin, 50 μg/mL
  Growth temperature: 37°C
  Growth strain: DH5alpha
  Copy number: Unknown
Gene/Insert
  Gene/Insert name: Isocitrate dehydrogenase 1
  Species: H. sapiens (human)
  Insert size (bp): 1479
  Mutation: Arginine is mutated to histidine at amino acid position 132 on IDH1
  Entrez Gene: IDH1 (a.k.a. HEL-216, HEL-S-26, IDCD, IDH, IDP, IDPC, PICD)
  Tag / fusion protein: Myc and FLAG (C terminal on insert)
Terms and licenses: Academic/Nonprofit Terms; Industry Terms: Not Available to Industry
How to cite: pKT-mIDH1(R132H)-Myc-FLAG-IRES-Kat was a gift from Maria Castro (Addgene plasmid # 133779 ; http://n2t.net/addgene:133779 ; RRID:Addgene_133779)
